>Addgene plasmid #78638 | pBW103ParsR-Amp30C | addgene full sequence | sequence record 406247 | Addgene NGS Result
AACCTATAAAAATAGGCGTATCACGAGGCAGAATTTCAGATAAAAAAAATCCTTAGCTTTCGCTAAGGAT
GATTTCTGGAATTCGCGGCCGCTTCTAGAGTTTACAGCTAGCTCAGTCCTTGGTATTATGCTAGCTCCTA
GGGTCACACAGGAAAGTACCATATGTCATTTCTGTTACCCATCCAATTGTTCAAAATTCTTGCTGATGAA
ACCCGTCTGGGCATCGTTTTACTGCTCAGCGAACTGGGAGAGTTATGCGTCTGCGATCTCTGCACTGCTC
TCGACCAGTCGCAGCCCAAGATCTCCCGCCACCTGGCATTGCTGCGTGAAAGCGGGCTATTGCTGGACCG
CAAGCAAGGTAAGTGGGTTCATTACCGCTTATCACCGCATATTCCAGCATGGGCGGCGAAAATTATTGAT
GAGGCCTGGCGATGTGAACAGGAAAAGGTTCAGGCGATTGTCCGCAACCTGGCTCGACAAAACTGTTCCG
GGGACAGTAAGAACATTTGCAGTTAAAAATTTAGCTAAACACACATGAATTTTCAGATGTGTTTTATCCG
GGTACTAGAGCCAGGCATCAAATAAAACGAAAGGCTCAGTCGAAAGACTGGGCCTTTCGTTTTATCTGTT
GTTTGTCGGTGAACGCTCTCTACTAGAGTCACACTGGCTCACCTTCGGGTGGGCCTTTCTGCGTTTATAT
ACTAGAGCCAACTCAAAATTCACACCTATTACCTTCCTCTGCACTTACACATTCGTTAAGTCATATATGT
TTTTGACTTATCCGCTTCGAAGAGAGACACTACCTGCAATACTAGAGATTAAAGAGGAGAAATACTAGAT
GAGTACAGGCATCGATAAGGACGTCCGAGAGTGTTGGGGCGTAACTGCATTATCAGCGGGTCATCAAATT
GCAATGAATAGCGCGTTTCTGGATATGGACTTGCTGTTGTGCGGGGAAACCGGCACCGGCAAGGACACAC
TGGCCAACCGCATTCACGAGTTGTCCAGCAGGTCGGGACCCTTTGTGGGCATGAACTGCGCCGCCATTCC
CGAGTCGCTGGCAGAGAGCCAGTTATTCGGTGTGGTCAACGGTGCATTCACCGGCGTATGCCGGGCTCGC
GAGGGCTACATAGAGGCCTCCAGTGGTGGCACCTTGTACCTGGATGAAATCGACAGCATGCCGTTGAGCC
TGCAAGCCAAACTGCTGCGTGTGTTGGAGAGTCGAGGTATCGAGCGTCTGGGCTCGACCGAATTTATCCC
GGTGGATCTGCGGATCATTGCCTCGGCCCAGCGGCCACTGGATGAACTGGTGGAACAAGGACTTTTCCGT
CGCGACCTGTTTTTTCGGCTCAACGTGCTGACGCTTCACTTGCCAGCCTTGCGCAAACGTCGTGAACAGA
TCCTGCCATTGTTCGACCAGTTCACCCAGGGTATCGCTGCCGAGTTCGGACGTCCCGCTCCTGCGCTGGA
CAGCGGGCGTGTGCAGCTGCTGCTCAGCCACGACTGGCCGGGCAACATCCGCGAATTGAAGTCTGCGGCC
AAGCGCTTCGTACTCGGCTTCCCCTTGCTGGGCGCCGACCCTGTGGAAGCGCTTGACCCTGCCACGGGGC
TGCGCACGCAAATGCGCATCATCGAGAAAATGCTCATCCAGGATGCCTTGAAGCGGCACAGGCACAATTT
CGACGCGGTGCTTCAGGAGTTGGAGTTGCCAAGACGCACCCTGTATCACCGCATGAAGGAACTGGGAGTT
GCAGCGCCGATCGCTGCGACGGCCGGGGTCTAATAAAACGCAGGTGTGGTTATGCTACTAGAGATTAAAG
AGGAGAAATACTAGATGAGTCTTGATGAAAGGTTTGAGGATGATCTGGACGAGGAGCGGGTTCCGAATCT
GGGGATAGTTGCCGAAAGTATTTCGCAACTGGGTATCGACGTGCTGCTATCGGGTGAGACCGGCACGGGC
AAAGACACGATTGCCCGACGGATTCATGAGATGTCAGGCCGCAAAGGGCGCCTGGTGGCGATGAATTGCG
CGGCCATTCCGGAGTCCCTCGCCGAGAGCGAGTTATTCGGCGTGGTCAGCGGTGCCTACACCGGCGCTGA
TCGCTCCAGAGTCGGTTATGTCGAAGCGGCGCAGGGCGGCACGCTGTACCTGGATGAGATCGATAGCATG
CCGCTGAGCCTGCAAGCCAAATTGCTGAGGGTGCTGGAAACCCGAGCGCTTGAACGGCTGGGTTCGACGT
CGACGATCAAGCTGGATATCTGCGTGATCGCCTCCGCCCAATGCTCGCTGGACGACGCCGTCGAGCGGGG
GCAGTTTCGTCGCGATCTGTATTTTCGCCTGAACGTCCTGACACTCAAGCTTCCTCCGCTACGTAACCAG
TCTGATCGCATAGTTCCCCTGTTCACACGTTTTACGGCCGCCGCCGCGAGGGAGCTCGGTGTTCCCGTTC
CCGATGTTTGCCCACTGCTGCACAAAGTGCTGCTGGGCCACGACTGGCCCGGCAATATCCGTGAGCTCAA
GGCGGCAGCCAAACGCCATGTGCTGGGTTTCCCCTTGCTGGGCGCCGAGCCGCAGGGCGAAGAGCACTTG
GCCTGTGGGCTCAAATCGCAATTGCGAGTGATCGAAAAAGCCCTGATTCAGGAGTCGCTCAAGCGCCACG
ACAATTGTGTGGATTCGGTAAGCCTGGAACTGGACGTGCCACGCCGTACGCTCTATCGACGCATCAAAGA
ATTGCAGATCTAATAACCAGGCATCAAATAAAACGAAAGGCTCAGTCGAAAGACTGGGCCTTTCGTTTTA
TCTGTTGTTTGTCGGTGAACGCTCTCTACTAGAGTCACACTGGCTCACCTTCGGGTGGGCCTTTCTGCGT
TTATATACTAGAGGCCGGATTATGTCCGCTGAGTGGGTCACGGTCCCGGATCAGTTCCCTTGCGAAGCTG
ACCGATGTTTTTGTGCCAAAAGCTGTTGTGGCAAAAAACGGTTTGCGCAAAGTTTTGTATTACAAAGAAT
TTCACATTTTAAAATATCTTTATAAATCAATCAGTTATTTCTATTTTTAAGCTGGCATGGTTATCGCTAT
AGGGCTTGTACTACTAGAGATTAAAGAGGAGAAATACTAGATGCGTAAAGGAGAAGAACTTTTCACTGGA
GTTGTCCCAATTCTTGTTGAATTAGATGGTGATGTTAATGGGCACAAATTTTCTGTCAGTGGAGAGGGTG
AAGGTGATGCAACATACGGAAAACTTACCCTTAAATTTATTTGCACTACTGGAAAACTACCTGTTCCATG
GCCAACACTTGTCACTACTTTCGGTTATGGTGTTCAATGCTTTGCGAGATACCCAGATCATATGAAACAG
CATGACTTTTTCAAGAGTGCCATGCCCGAAGGTTATGTACAGGAAAGAACTATATTTTTCAAAGATGACG
GGAACTACAAGACACGTGCTGAAGTCAAGTTTGAAGGTGATACCCTTGTTAATAGAATCGAGTTAAAAGG
TATTGATTTTAAAGAAGATGGAAACATTCTTGGACACAAATTGGAATACAACTATAACTCACACAATGTA
TACATCATGGCAGACAAACAAAAGAATGGAATCAAAGTTAACTTCAAAATTAGACACAACATTGAAGATG
GAAGCGTTCAACTAGCAGACCATTATCAACAAAATACTCCAATTGGCGATGGCCCTGTCCTTTTACCAGA
CAACCATTACCTGTCCACACAATCTGCCCTTTCGAAAGATCCCAACGAAAAGAGAGACCACATGGTCCTT
CTTGAGTTTGTAACAGCTGCTGGGATTACACATGGCATGGATGAACTATACAAATAATAATACTAGAGCC
AGGCATCAAATAAAACGAAAGGCTCAGTCGAAAGACTGGGCCTTTCGTTTTATCTGTTGTTTGTCGGTGA
ACGCTCTCTACTAGAGTCACACTGGCTCACCTTCGGGTGGGCCTTTCTGCGTTTATATACTAGTAGCGGC
CGCTGCAGTCCGGCAAAAAAGGGCAAGGTGTCACCACCCTGCCCTTTTTCTTTAAAACCGAAAAGATTAC
TTCGCGTTATGCAGGCTTCCTCGCTCACTGACTCGCTGCGCTCGGTCGTTCGGCTGCGGCGAGCGGTATC
AGCTCACTCAAAGGCGGTAATCTCGAGTCCCGTCAAGTCAGCGTAATGCTCTGCCAGTGTTACAACCAAT
TAACCAATTCTGATTAGAAAAACTCATCGAGCATCAAATGAAACTGCAATTTATTCATATCAGGATTATC
AATACCATATTTTTGAAAAAGCCGTTTCTGTAATGAAGGAGAAAACTCACCGAGGCAGTTCCATAGGATG
GCAAGATCCTGGTATCGGTCTGCGATTCCGACTCGTCCAACATCAATACAACCTATTAATTTCCCCTCGT
CAAAAATAAGGTTATCAAGTGAGAAATCACCATGAGTGACGACTGAATCCGGTGAGAATGGCAAAAGCTT
ATGCATTTCTTTCCAGACTTGTTCAACAGGCCAGCCATTACGCTCGTCATCAAAATCACTCGCATCAACC
AAACCGTTATTCATTCGTGATTGCGCCTGAGCGAGACGAAATACGCGATCGCTGTTAAAAGGACAATTAC
AAACAGGAATCGAATGCAACCGGCGCAGGAACACTGCCAGCGCATCAACAATATTTTCACCTGAATCAGG
ATATTCTTCTAATACCTGGAATGCTGTTTTCCCGGGGATCGCAGTGGTGAGTAACCATGCATCATCAGGA
GTACGGATAAAATGCTTGATGGTCGGAAGAGGCATAAATTCCGTCAGCCAGTTTAGTCTGACCATCTCAT
CTGTAACATCATTGGCAACGCTACCTTTGCCATGTTTCAGAAACAACTCTGGCGCATCGGGCTTCCCATA
CAATCGATAGATTGTCGCACCTGATTGCCCGACATTATCGCGAGCCCATTTATACCCATATAAATCAGCA
TCCATGTTGGAATTTAATCGCGGCCTGGAGCAAGACGTTTCCCGTTGAATATGGCTCATAACACCCCTTG
TATTACTGTTTATGTAAGCAGACAGTTTTATTGTTCATGATGATATATTTTTATCTTGTGCAATGTAACA
TCAGAGATTTTGAGACACAACGTGGCTTTGTTGAATAAATCGAACTTTTGCTGAGTTGAAGGATCAGATC
ACGCATCTTCCCGACAACGCAGACCGTTCCGTGGCAAAGCAAAAGTTCAAAATCACCAACTGGTCCACCT
ACAACAAAGCTCTCATCAACCGTGGCTCCCTCACTTTCTGGCTGGATGATGGGGCGATTCAGGCCTGGTA
TGAGTCAGCAACACCTTCTTCACGAGGCAGACCTCAGCGCTAGCGGAGTGTATACTGGCTTACTATGTTG
GCACTGATGAGGGTGTCAGTGAAGTGCTTCATGTGGCAGGAGAAAAAAGGCTGCACCGGTGCGTCAGCAG
AATATGTGATACAGGATATATTCCGCTTCCTCGCTCACTGACTCGCTACGCTCGGTCGTTCGACTGCGGC
GAGCGGAAATGGCTTACGAACGGGGCGGAGATTTCCTGGAAGATGCCAGGAAGATACTTAACAGGGAAGT
GAGAGGGCCGCGGCAAAGCCGTTTTTCCATAGGCTCCGCCCCCCTGACAAGCATCACGAAATCTGACGCT
CAAATCAGTGGTGGCGAAACCCGACAGGACTATAAAGATACCAGGCGTTTCCCCCTGGCGGCTCCCTCGT
GCGCTCTCCTGTTCCTGCCTTTCGGTTTACCGGTGTCATTCCGCTGTTATGGCCGCGTTTGTCTCATTCC
ACGCCTGACACTCAGTTCCGGGTAGGCAGTTCGCTCCAAGCTGGACTGTATGCACGAACCCCCCGTTCAG
TCCGACCGCTGCGCCTTATCCGGTAACTATCGTCTTGAGTCCAACCCGGAAAGACATGCAAAAGCACCAC
TGGCAGCAGCCACTGGTAATTGATTTAGAGGAGTTAGTCTTGAAGTCATGCGCCGGTTAAGGCTAAACTG
AAAGGACAAGTTTTGGTGACTGCGCTCCTCCAAGCCAGTTACCTCGGTTCAAAGAGTTGGTAGCTCAGAG
AACCTTCGAAAAACCGCCCTGCAAGGCGGTTTTTTCGTTTTCAGAGCAAGAGATTACGCGCAGACCAAAA
CGATCTCAAGAAGATCATCTTATTAAGGGGTCTGACGCTCAGTGGAACGAAAACTCACGTTAAGGGATTT
TGGTCATGAGATTATCAAAAAGGATCTTCACCTAGATCCTTTTAAATTAAAAATGAAGTTTTAAATCAAT
CTAAAGTATATATGAGTAAACTTGGTCTGACAGTTACCAATGCTTAATCAGTGAGGCACCTATCTCAGCG
ATCTGTCTATTTCGTTCATCCATAGTTGCCTGACTCCCCGTCGTGTAGATAACTACGATACGGGAGGGCT
TACCATCTGGCCCCAGTGCTGCAATGATACCGCGAGACCCACGCTCACCGGCTCCAGATTTATCAGCAAT
AAACCAGCCAGCCGGAAGGGCCGAGCGCAGAAGTGGTCCTGCAACTTTATCCGCCTCCATCCAGTCTATT
CCATGGTGCCACCTGACGTCTAAGAAACCATTATTATCATGACATT
Features (pLannotate 1.2.2; 20 found; start..end, strand, type, name):
     33..76      -  terminator     bacterial terminator: putative bacterial transcription terminator
     79..100     +  misc_feature   BioBrick prefix: BioBrick prefix for parts that do not start with "ATG"
    104..126     +  promoter       J23119(SpeI) promoter (fragment): bacterial promoter (Registry of Standard Biological Parts BBa J23119) modified to end with an SpeI site
    163..513     +  CDS            arsR: ARSR_ECOLI - Also known as arsE. Protein inferred from homology: Swiss-Prot protein existence level 3. Transcriptional repressor for the arsEFG operon. ArsE is a trans-acting regulatory protein which controls its own expression. The repressive effect of ArsE is alleviated by oxyions of +III oxidation state of arsenic, antimony, and bismuth, as well as arsenate (As(V)) (By similarity). From Escherichia coli (strain K12).
    579..650     +  terminator     rrnB T1 terminator: transcription terminator T1 from the E. coli rrnB gene
    666..693     +  terminator     T7Te terminator: phage T7 early transcription terminator
    932..1555    +  CDS            hyfR (fragment): HYFR_ECOLI - Experimental evidence at protein level: Swiss-Prot protein existence level 1. A transcriptional activator of its own operon; when overexpressed operon expression is strongly enhanced by low pH (under pH 6.0), strongly inhibited by O(2) but only weakly stimulated by fumarate (PubMed:12426353, PubMed:14702328). Expression in situ is very weak (PubMed:12426353, PubMed:14702328). From Escherichia coli (strain K12).
   1895..2545    +  CDS            hyfR (fragment): HYFR_ECOLI - Experimental evidence at protein level: Swiss-Prot protein existence level 1. A transcriptional activator of its own operon; when overexpressed operon expression is strongly enhanced by low pH (under pH 6.0), strongly inhibited by O(2) but only weakly stimulated by fumarate (PubMed:12426353, PubMed:14702328). Expression in situ is very weak (PubMed:12426353, PubMed:14702328). From Escherichia coli (strain K12).
   2755..2826    +  terminator     rrnB T1 terminator: transcription terminator T1 from the E. coli rrnB gene
   2842..2869    +  terminator     T7Te terminator: phage T7 early transcription terminator
   3121..3834    +  CDS            hfriFP: hfriFP is a fluorescent protein published in 2013, derived from Herbaspirillum frisingense.
   3857..3928    +  terminator     rrnB T1 terminator: transcription terminator T1 from the E. coli rrnB gene
   3944..3971    +  terminator     T7Te terminator: phage T7 early transcription terminator
   3978..3998    +  misc_feature   BioBrick suffix: universal suffix for all parts
   3999..4056    +  terminator     his operon terminator: This putative transcriptin terminator from the E. coli his operon has a 2-bp deletion introduced during synthesis. Its efficiency has not been determined.
   4214..5029    -  CDS            KanR: aminoglycoside phosphotransferase; aph(3')-Ia; confers resistance to kanamycin in bacteria or G418 (Geneticin®) in eukaryotes
   5356..5382    +  misc_feature   bom (fragment): basis of mobility region from pBR322
   5481..5536    -  rep_origin     RSF ori (fragment): Plasmids containing the RSF 1030 origin of replication can be propagated in E. coli cells that contain additional plasmids with compatible origins.
   5624..6169    -  rep_origin     p15A ori: Plasmids containing the medium-copy-number p15A origin of replication can be propagated in E. coli cells that contain a second plasmid with the ColE1 origin.
   6335..6580    -  CDS            bla(M) (fragment): β-lactamase lacking the signal sequence; bla(M); allows cytosolic expression of β-lactamase
