[The description below was written by a language model from this plasmid's Addgene catalogue record and pLannotate feature annotations shown in this document.]
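Description:
pBW103ParsR-Amp30C is a 6.6 kb synthetic-biology plasmid built on the BioBrick vector pSB3K3. It is propagated in E. coli from a p15A origin, catalogued as low copy, and selected with kanamycin through an aph(3')-Ia resistance gene. Short origin, bom and β-lactamase fragments also appear in the backbone annotation, but these look like remnants rather than functional parts. The engineered cassette lies between the BioBrick prefix and suffix and is insulated by backbone terminators.

The payload is an arsenic-responsive sensor coupled to a transcriptional amplifier and a GFP readout. At the start of the cassette, a fragment matching the constitutive J23119 promoter precedes arsR. This gene encodes the E. coli repressor whose repression is relieved by arsenic(III), antimony, bismuth oxyions and arsenate, and it is closed off by rrnB T1 and T7Te terminators. The insert name then describes hrpR and hrpS, a terminator, the hrpL promoter, gfp and a final terminator; the "30" prefixes probably denote the ribosome binding sites used, though the record does not define them. Two coding regions in the feature table are labelled as hyfR fragments. They occupy the positions expected for hrpR and hrpS, so this is most likely a homology-based call among related enhancer-binding activators. Likewise, the roughly 714 bp fluorescent protein CDS called hfriFP corresponds to the catalogued gfp.

An ArsR-regulated promoter is implied by the plasmid name upstream of hrpR, but it is not annotated. In this design, de-repression by arsenic would drive HrpR and HrpS, which together activate the hrpL promoter and so amplify the input into GFP fluorescence. The construct comes from work on modular, tunable genetic amplifiers for scaling transcriptional signals in cascaded gene networks.
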