Addgene plasmid #78638: pBW103ParsR-Amp30C
Purpose: pBW100ParsR carrying 30hrpR-30hrpS-t-hrpL-30gfp-t
Depositing lab: Baojun Wang. Depositing organization: University of Edinburgh. Publication: Engineering modular and tunable genetic amplifiers for scaling transcriptional signals in cascaded gene networks. Wang B, Barahona M, Buck M. Nucleic Acids Res. 2014 Aug;42(14):9484-92. doi: 10.1093/nar/gku593. Epub 2014 Jul 16. PubMed 25030903.
Backbone
  Vector backbone: pSB3K3
  Backbone manufacturer: BioBrick vector, IGEM registry
  Vector type: Synthetic Biology
Growth in bacteria
  Bacterial resistance: Kanamycin, 50 μg/mL
  Growth temperature: 37°C
  Growth strain: DH5alpha
  Copy number: Low Copy
Gene/Insert
  Gene/Insert name: 30hrpR-30hrpS-t-hrpL-30gfp-t
  Species: Synthetic
  Promoter: see insert
  Cloning method: Unknown
  Sequencing primers: 5′ pBRforEco; 3′ RNAde-BB-2R
Terms and licenses: Academic/Nonprofit Terms; Industry Terms: Not Available to Industry
How to cite: pBW103ParsR-Amp30C was a gift from Baojun Wang (Addgene plasmid # 78638 ; http://n2t.net/addgene:78638 ; RRID:Addgene_78638)
