>Addgene plasmid #78638 | pBW103ParsR-Amp30C | depositor partial sequence | sequence record 146749 | backbone
TACTAGTAGCGGCCGCTGCAGTCCGGCAAAAAAACGGGCAAGGTGTCACCACCCTGCCCTTTTTCTTTAA
AACCGAAAAGATTACTTCGCGTTATGCAGGCTTCCTCGCTCACTGACTCGCTGCGCTCGGTCGTTCGGCT
GCGGCGAGCGGTATCAGCTCACTCAAAGGCGGTAATCTCGAGTCCCGTCAAGTCAGCGTAATGCTCTGCC
AGTGTTACAACCAATTAACCAATTCTGATTAGAAAAACTCATCGAGCATCAAATGAAACTGCAATTTATT
CATATCAGGATTATCAATACCATATTTTTGAAAAAGCCGTTTCTGTAATGAAGGAGAAAACTCACCGAGG
CAGTTCCATAGGATGGCAAGATCCTGGTATCGGTCTGCGATTCCGACTCGTCCAACATCAATACAACCTA
TTAATTTCCCCTCGTCAAAAATAAGGTTATCAAGTGAGAAATCACCATGAGTGACGACTGAATCCGGTGA
GAATGGCAAAAGCTTATGCATTTCTTTCCAGACTTGTTCAACAGGCCAGCCATTACGCTCGTCATCAAAA
TCACTCGCATCAACCAAACCGTTATTCATTCGTGATTGCGCCTGAGCGAGACGAAATACGCGATCGCTGT
TAAAAGGACAATTACAAACAGGAATCGAATGCAACCGGCGCAGGAACACTGCCAGCGCATCAACAATATT
TTCACCTGAATCAGGATATTCTTCTAATACCTGGAATGCTGTTTTCCCGGGGATCGCAGTGGTGAGTAAC
CATGCATCATCAGGAGTACGGATAAAATGCTTGATGGTCGGAAGAGGCATAAATTCCGTCAGCCAGTTTA
GTCTGACCATCTCATCTGTAACATCATTGGCAACGCTACCTTTGCCATGTTTCAGAAACAACTCTGGCGC
ATCGGGCTTCCCATACAATCGATAGATTGTCGCACCTGATTGCCCGACATTATCGCGAGCCCATTTATAC
CCATATAAATCAGCATCCATGTTGGAATTTAATCGCGGCCTCGAGCAAGACGTTTCCCGTTGAATATGGC
TCATAACACCCCTTGTATTACTGTTTATGTAAGCAGACAGTTTTATTGTTCATGATGATATATTTTTATC
TTGTGCAATGTAACATCAGAGATTTTGAGACACAACGTGGCTTTGTTGAATAAATCGAACTTTTGCTGAG
TTGAAGGATCAGATCACGCATCTTCCCGACAACGCAGACCGTTCCGTGGCAAAGCAAAAGTTCAAAATCA
CCAACTGGTCCACCTACAACAAAGCTCTCATCAACCGTGGCTCCCTCACTTTCTGGCTGGATGATGGGGC
GATTCAGGCCTGGTATGAGTCAGCAACACCTTCTTCACGAGGCAGACCTCAGCGCTAGCGGAGTGTATAC
TGGCTTACTATGTTGGCACTGATGAGGGTGTCAGTGAAGTGCTTCATGTGGCAGGAGAAAAAAGGCTGCA
CCGGTGCGTCAGCAGAATATGTGATACAGGATATATTCCGCTTCCTCGCTCACTGACTCGCTACGCTCGG
TCGTTCGACTGCGGCGAGCGGAAATGGCTTACGAACGGGGCGGAGATTTCCTGGAAGATGCCAGGAAGAT
ACTTAACAGGGAAGTGAGAGGGCCGCGGCAAAGCCGTTTTTCCATAGGCTCCGCCCCCCTGACAAGCATC
ACGAAATCTGACGCTCAAATCAGTGGTGGCGAAACCCGACAGGACTATAAAGATACCAGGCGTTTCCCCT
GGCGGCTCCCTCGTGCGCTCTCCTGTTCCTGCCTTTCGGTTTACCGGTGTCATTCCGCTGTTATGGCCGC
GTTTGTCTCATTCCACGCCTGACACTCAGTTCCGGGTAGGCAGTTCGCTCCAAGCTGGACTGTATGCACG
AACCCCCCGTTCAGTCCGACCGCTGCGCCTTATCCGGTAACTATCGTCTTGAGTCCAACCCGGAAAGACA
TGCAAAAGCACCACTGGCAGCAGCCACTGGTAATTGATTTAGAGGAGTTAGTCTTGAAGTCATGCGCCGG
TTAAGGCTAAACTGAAAGGACAAGTTTTGGTGACTGCGCTCCTCCAAGCCAGTTACCTCGGTTCAAAGAG
TTGGTAGCTCAGAGAACCTTCGAAAAACCGCCCTGCAAGGCGGTTTTTTCGTTTTCAGAGCAAGAGATTA
CGCGCAGACCAAAACGATCTCAAGAAGATCATCTTATTAAGGGGTCTGACGCTCAGTGGAACGAAAACTC
ACGTTAAGGGATTTTGGTCATGAGATTATCAAAAAGGATCTTCACCTAGATCCTTTTAAATTAAAAATGA
AGTTTTAAATCAATCTAAAGTATATATGAGTAAACTTGGTCTGACAGTTACCAATGCTTAATCAGTGAGG
CACCTATCTCAGCGATCTGTCTATTTCGTTCATCCATAGTTGCCTGACTCCCCGTCGTGTAGATAACTAC
GATACGGGAGGGCTTACCATCTGGCCCCAGTGCTGCAATGATACCGCGAGACCCACGCTCACCGGCTCCA
GATTTATCAGCAATAAACCAGCCAGCCGGAAGGGCCGAGCGCAGAAGTGGTCCTGCAACTTTATCCGCCT
CCATCCAGTCTATTCCATGGTGCCACCTGACGTCTAAGAAACCATTATTATCATGACATTAACCTATAAA
AATAGGCGTATCACGAGGCAGAATTTCAGATAAAAAAAATCCTTAGCTTTCGCTAAGGATGATTTCTGGA
ATTCGCGGCCGCTTCTAGAG
