>Addgene plasmid #78638 | pBW103ParsR-Amp30C | depositor partial sequence | sequence record 146750 | gfp
ATGCGTAAAGGAGAAGAACTTTTCACTGGAGTTGTCCCAATTCTTGTTGAATTAGATGGTGATGTTAATG
GGCACAAATTTTCTGTCAGTGGAGAGGGTGAAGGTGATGCAACATACGGAAAACTTACCCTTAAATTTAT
TTGCACTACTGGAAAACTACCTGTTCCATGGCCAACACTTGTCACTACTTTCGGTTATGGTGTTCAATGC
TTTGCGAGATACCCAGATCATATGAAACAGCATGACTTTTTCAAGAGTGCCATGCCCGAAGGTTATGTAC
AGGAAAGAACTATATTTTTCAAAGATGACGGGAACTACAAGACACGTGCTGAAGTCAAGTTTGAAGGTGA
TACCCTTGTTAATAGAATCGAGTTAAAAGGTATTGATTTTAAAGAAGATGGAAACATTCTTGGACACAAA
TTGGAATACAACTATAACTCACACAATGTATACATCATGGCAGACAAACAAAAGAATGGAATCAAAGTTA
ACTTCAAAATTAGACACAACATTGAAGATGGAAGCGTTCAACTAGCAGACCATTATCAACAAAATACTCC
AATTGGCGATGGCCCTGTCCTTTTACCAGACAACCATTACCTGTCCACACAATCTGCCCTTTCGAAAGAT
CCCAACGAAAAGAGAGACCACATGGTCCTTCTTGAGTTTGTAACAGCTGCTGGGATTACACATGGCATGG
ATGAACTATACAAATAATAA
