>Addgene plasmid #78638 | pBW103ParsR-Amp30C | addgene partial sequence | sequence record 154146 | GFPfusionREV 5'-CTCCACTGACAGAAAATTTG-3'
ACTCCAGTGAAAAGTTCTTCTCCTTTACGCATCTAGTATTTCTCCTCTTTAATCTCTAGTAGTACAAGCC
CTATAGCGATAACCATGCCAGCTTAAAAATAGAAATAACTGATTGATTTATAAAGATATTTTAAAATGTG
AAATTCTTTGTAATACAAAACTTTGCGCAAACCGTTTTTTGCCACAACAGCTTTTGGCACAAAAACATCG
GTCAGCTTCGCAAGGGAACTGATCCGGGACCGTGACCCACTCAGCGGACATAATCCGGCCTCTAGTATAT
AAACGCAGAAAGGCCCACCCGAAGGTGAGCCAGTGTGACTCTAGTAGAGAGCGTTCACCGACAAACAACA
GATAAAACGAAAGGCCCAGTCTTTCGACTGAGCCTTTCGTTTTATTTGATGCCTGGTTATTAGATCTGCA
ATTCTTTGATGCGTCGATAGAGCGTACGGCGTGGCACGTCCAGTTCCAGGCTTACCGAATCCACACAATT
GTCGTGGCGCTTGAGCGACTCCTGAATCAGGGCTTTTTCGATCACTCGCAATTGCGATTTGAGCCCACAG
GCCAAGTGCTCTTCGCCCTGCGGCTCGGCGCCCAGCAAGGGGAAACCCAGCACATGGCGTTTGGCTGCCG
CCTTGAGCTCACGGATATTGCCGGGCCAGTCGTGGCCCAGCAGCACTTTGTGCAGCAGTGGGCAAACATC
GGGAACGGGAACACCGAGCTCCCTCGCGGCGGCGGCCGTAAAACGTGTGAACAGGG
