>Addgene plasmid #78638 | pBW103ParsR-Amp30C | addgene partial sequence | sequence record 154147 | MoCloR 5'-gccacctgacgtctaagaaacc-3'
AAATAGGCGTATCACGAGGCAGAATTTCAGATAAAAAAAATCCTTAGCTTTCGCTAAGGATGATTTCTGG
AATTCGCGGCCGCTTCTAGAGTTTACAGCTAGCTCAGTCCTTGGTATTATGCTAGCTCCTAGGGTCACAC
AGGAAAGTACCATATGTCATTTCTGTTACCCATCCAATTGTTCAAAATTCTTGCTGATGAAACCCGTCTG
GGCATCGTTTTACTGCTCAGCGAACTGGGAGAGTTATGCGTCTGCGATCTCTGCACTGCTCTCGACCAGT
CGCAGCCCAAGATCTCCCGCCACCTGGCATTGCTGCGTGAAAGCGGGCTATTGCTGGACCGCAAGCAAGG
TAAGTGGGTTCATTACCGCTTATCACCGCATATTCCAGCATGGGCGGCGAAAATTATTGATGAGGCCTGG
CGATGTGAACAGGAAAAGGTTCAGGCGATTGTCCGCAACCTGGCTCGACAAAACTGTTCCGGGGACAGTA
AGAACATTTGCAGTTAAAAATTTAGCTAAACACACATGAATTTTCAGATGTGTTTTATCCGGGTACTAGA
GCCAGGCATCAAATAAAACGAAAGGCTCAGTCGAAAGACTGGGCCTTTCGTTTTATCTGTTGTTTGTCGG
TGAACGCTCTCTACTAGAGTCACACTGGCTCACCTTCGGGTGGGCCTTTCTGCGTTTATATACTAGAGCC
AACTCAAAATTCACACCTATTACCTTCCTCTGCACTTACACATTCGTTAAGTCATATATGTTTTT
